>Addgene plasmid #167607 | pKP1064 | addgene full sequence | sequence record 337284 | Addgene NGS Result
ATGGCAATGCATCTTAACGAAAACCTCGACGATAACGGCGAAATGCATGATATCAACGTGACGCCGTTTA
TCAACGTGATGTTGGTTCTGCTGATTATCTTTATGGTGGCGGCACCGTTAGCGACGGTAGATGTGAAGGT
GAACTTGCCTGCTTCTACCAGCACGCCGCAGCCGCGCCCGGAAAAACCGGTTTATCTGTCGGTGAAGGCA
GACAACTCGATGTTTATCGGTAACGATCCGGTCACCGATGAAACAATGATTACGGCGTTGAATGCGTTAA
CCGAAGGCAAGAAAGACACCACCATCTTCTTCCGAGCGGACAAAACCGTCGATTACGAGACGTTGATGAA
GGTAATGGATACGCTGCATCAGGCGGGTTACCTGAAGATAGGTCTGGTCGGCGAAGAAACCGCCAAAGCG
AAGTAACCATGGTACCCGGGGATCCTCTAGAGTCGACCTGCAGGCATGCAAGCTTGGCTGTTTTGGCGGA
TGAGAGAAGATTTTCAGCCTGATACAGATTAAATCAGAACGCAGAAGCGGTCTGATAAAACAGAATTTGC
CTGGCGGCAGTAGCGCGGTGGTCCCACCTGACCCCATGCCGAACTCAGAAGTGAAACGCCGTAGCGCCGA
TGGTAGTGTGGGGTCTCCCCATGCGAGAGTAGGGAACTGCCAGGCATCAAATAAAACGAAAGGCTCAGTC
GAAAGACTGGGCCTTTCGTTTTATCTGTTGTTTGTCGGTGAACGCTCTCCTGAGTAGGACAAATCCGCCG
GGAGCGGATTTGAACGTTGCGAAGCAACGGCCCGGAGGGTGGCGGGCAGGACGCCCGCCATAAACTGCCA
GGCATCAAATTAAGCAGAAGGCCATCCTGACGGATGGCCTTTTTGCGTTTCTACAAACTCTTTTGTTTAT
TTTTCTAAATACATTCAAATATGTATCCGCTCATGAGACAATAACCCTGATAAATGCTTCAATAATATTG
AAAAAGGAAGAGTATGAGTATTCAACATTTCCGTGTCGCCCTTATTCCCTTTTTTGCGGCATTTTGCCTT
CCTGTTTTTGCTCACCCAGAAACGCTGGTGAAAGTAAAAGATGCTGAAGATCAGTTGGGTGCACGAGTGG
GTTACATCGAACTGGATCTCAACAGCGGTAAGATCCTTGAGAGTTTTCGCCCCGAAGAACGTTTTCCAAT
GATGAGCACTTTTAAAGTTCTGCTATGTGGCGCGGTATTATCCCGTGTTGACGCCGGGCAAGAGCAACTC
GGTCGCCGCATACACTATTCTCAGAATGACTTGGTTGAGTACTCACCAGTCACAGAAAAGCATCTTACGG
ATGGCATGACAGTAAGAGAATTATGCAGTGCTGCCATAACCATGAGTGATAACACTGCGGCCAACTTACT
TCTGACAACGATCGGAGGACCGAAGGAGCTAACCGCTTTTTTGCACAACATGGGGGATCATGTAACTCGC
CTTGATCGTTGGGAACCGGAGCTGAATGAAGCCATACCAAACGACGAGCGTGACACCACGATGCCTGTAG
CAATGGCAACAACGTTGCGCAAACTATTAACTGGCGAACTACTTACTCTAGCTTCCCGGCAACAATTAAT
AGACTGGATGGAGGCGGATAAAGTTGCAGGACCACTTCTGCGCTCGGCCCTTCCGGCTGGCTGGTTTATT
GCTGATAAATCTGGAGCCGGTGAGCGTGGGTCTCGCGGTATCATTGCAGCACTGGGGCCAGATGGTAAGC
CCTCCCGTATCGTAGTTATCTACACGACGGGGAGTCAGGCAACTATGGATGAACGAAATAGACAGATCGC
TGAGATAGGTGCCTCACTGATTAAGCATTGGTAACTGTCAGACCAAGTTTACTCATATATACTTTAGATT
GATT
[125 nt withheld, positions 1895-2019]
C
[141 nt withheld, positions 2021-2161]
CCTTTGACGTTGGAGTCCACGTTCTTT
[37 nt withheld, positions 2189-2225]
ACCCTATCTCGGGCTATTCTTTTGATTTATAAGGGATTTTGCCGATTTCGGCCTATTGGTTAAAAAATGA
GCTGATTTAACAAAAATTTAACGCGAATTTTAACAAAATATTAACGTTTACAATTTAAAAGGATCTAGGT
GAAGATCCTTTTTGATAATCTCATGACCAAAATCCCTTAACGTGAGTTTTCGTTCCACTGAGCGTCAGAC
CCCGTAGAAAAGATCAAAGGATCTTCTTGAGATCCTTTTTTTCTGCGCGTAATCTGCTGCTTGCAAACAA
AAAAACCACCGCTACCAGCGGTGGTTTGTTTGCCGGATCAAGAGCTACCAACTCTTTTTCCGAAGGTAAC
TGGCTTCAGCAGAGCGCAGATACCAAATACTGTCCTTCTAGTGTAGCCGTAGTTAGGCCACCACTTCAAG
AACTCTGTAGCACCGCCTACATACCTCGCTCTGCTAATCCTGTTACCAGTGGCTGCTGCCAGTGGCGATA
AGTCGTGTCTTACCGGGTTGGACTCAAGACGATAGTTACCGGATAAGGCGCAGCGGTCGGGCTGAACGGG
GGGTTCGTGCACACAGCCCAGCTTGGAGCGAACGACCTACACCGAACTGAGATACCTACAGCGTGAGCTA
TGAGAAAGCGCCACGCTTCCCGAAGGGAGAAAGGCGGACAGGTATCCGGTAAGCGGCAGGGTCGGAACAG
GAGAGCGCACGAGGGAGCTTCCAGGGGGAAACGCCTGGTATCTTTATAGTCCTGTCGGGTTTCGCCACCT
CTGACTTGAGCGTCGATTTTTGTGATGCTCGTCAGGGGGGCGGAGCCTATGGAAAAACGCCAGCAACGCG
GCCTTTTTACGGTTCCTGGCCTTTTGCTGGCCTTTTGCTCACATGTTCTTTCCTGCGTTATCCCCTGATT
CTGTGGATAACCGTATTACCGCCTTTGAGTGAGCTGATACCGCTCGCCGCAGCCGAACGACCGAGCGCAG
CGAGTCAGTGAGCGAGGAAGCGGAAGAGCGCCTGATGCGGTATTTTCTCCTTACGCATCTGTGCGGTATT
TCACACCGCATAGGGTCATGGCTGCGCCCCGACACCCGCCAACACCCGCTGACGCGCCCTGACGGGCTTG
TCTGCTCCCGGCATCCGCTTACAGACAAGCTGTGACCGTCTCCGGGAGCTGCATGTGTCAGAGGTTTTCA
CCGTCATCACCGAAACGCGCGAGGCAGAAGGAGATGGCGCCCAACAGTCCCCCGGCCACGGGGCCTGCCA
CCATACCCACGCCGAAACAAGCGCTCATGAGCCCGAAGTGGCGAGCCCGATCTTCCCCATCGGTGATGTC
GGCGATATAGGCGCCAGCAACCGCACCTGTGGCGCCGGTGATGCCGGCCACGATGCGTCCGGCGTAGAGG
ATCTGCTCATGTTTGACAGCTTATCATCGATTCAGCTTTTCAGCCGCCGCCAGAACGTCGTCCGGCTGAT
GCCTAAATAATTCGCCGCTGCTGTTTTATCGCCATTAAATTTCTCCAGTGCCTGTTGTGGTGTCAGTAAG
CGTGGAGCGGGAGTTTTCGCCGACTCGCGCGCCAGTTCCGGCAGTAGCAGCTGCAAAAATTGCGGCGTTA
AATCCGGCGTCGGTTCCACACTTAAAAATAGCGCCAGTCGCTCCATCATATTGCGCAGTTCACGAATATT
GCCCGGCCAGTCGTAGTGCACCAGCACGGTTTCGCTTGCCTGTAATCCCTGGCGTAATGCGGCAGAAAAC
GGGGTGGAGAGCGCCGCCAGAGACACTTTCAAAAAGCTTTCCGCCAGTGGCAGAATATCCGCCACCCGCT
CGCGCAGTGGTGGCAATTGCAGACGCAAAATACTCAGCCGATAAAACAGGTCACGGCGAAACTGCCCTTG
CCGCATATCTTCTTCCAGATTGCAGTGAGTGGCGCTAATGACCCGCACATCCACCGGAACAGGCTGATGC
CCGCCGACGCGGGTGACCTCTTTTTCTTCCAGCACCCGCAGCAGCCGGGTCTGCAACGGCAGCGGCATTT
CGCCAATCTCATCGAGAAACAGCGTACCTCCGTGGGCGATTTCAAACAGCCCGGCGCGACCGCCGCGTCG
CGAGCCGGTAAACGCCCCTTCCTCATAGCCAAACAGTTCTGCTTCCAGCAGCGATTCGGCAATCGCCCCG
CAGTTGACTGCAACAAACGGATGCGACTTTTTGCCCTGTCGCGCATCGTGGCGGGCAAAATATTCCCGAT
GAATCGCCTGGGCCGCCAGCTCTTTGCCCGTCCCCGTTTCCCCCTCAATCAACACCGCTGCACTGGAGCG
GGCATACAGCAAAATAGTCTGCCGTACTTGTTCCATCTGTGGTGATTGACCGAGCATATCGCCCAGCACG
TAACGAGTTCTCAGGGCGTTGCGGGTGGCATCGTGAGTGTTATGGCGTAACGACATGCGCGTCATATCCA
GCGCATCGCTGAACGCCTGGCGCACGGTGGCGGCGGAATAGATAAAAATTCCGGTCATTCCGGCTTCTTC
TGCCAGATCGGTAATCAGCCCCGCGCCGACCACCGCTTCGGTGCCGTTAGCTTTTAGCTCGTTAATCTGC
CCGCGTGCGTCTTCTTCGGTAATGTAGCTACGTTGATCGAGGCGCAAATTAAAGGTTTTTTGAAACGCCA
CCAGTGCCGGAATAGTTTCCTGATAAGTGACAACGCCGATAGAAGAGGTGAGTTTTCCGGCTTTTGCCAG
TGCCTGTAACACATCGTAGCCGCTCGGTTTAATCAAAATAACTGGCACTGACAGGCGGCTTTTCAGGTAC
GCGCCGTTAGATCCAGCGGCGATGATGGCGTCACAGCGTTCGTTTGCCAGTTTCTTGTGGATGTAGGTCA
CCGCTTTTTCAAAGCCAAGCTGGATAGGGGTAATGTTCGCCAGGTGATCAAACTCGAGGCTGATATCGCG
AAACAGCTCGAACAGGCGCGTTACAGATACCGTCCAGATAACCGGTTTGTCGTCATTAAGCCGTGGTGGA
TGTGCCATAGCGCACCGCAAAGTTAAGAAACCGAATATTGGGTTTAGTCTTGTTTCATAATTGTTGCAAT
GAAACGCGGTGAAACATTGCCTGAAACGTTAACTGAAACGCATATTTGCGGATTAGTTCATGACTTTATC
TCTAACAAATTGAAATTAAACATTTAATTTTATTAAGGCAATTGTGGCACACCCCTTGCTTTGTCTTTAT
CAACGCAAATAACAAGTTGATAACAAGCTAGCAGGAGGAATTCACCATGGACCTGGATCTGGAAGCCAGC
GCCGCTGCGCATCCGGTTCGTGTCGCACAAAAATTACGCGCAGGATAATATCCG
Features (pLannotate 1.2.2; 15 found; start..end, strand, type, name):
      1..423     +  CDS            exbD: EXBD_ECOLI - Experimental evidence at protein level: Swiss-Prot protein existence level 1. Involved in the TonB-dependent energy-dependent transport of various receptor-bound substrates. From Escherichia coli (strain K12).
    431..475     +  misc_feature   MCS (fragment): pUC18/19 multiple cloning site
    559..674     +  ncRNA          5S rRNA: Accession: RF00001 - 5S ribosomal RNA
    678..764     +  terminator     rrnB T1 terminator: Escherichia coli rrnB; transcription terminator T1 from the E. coli rrnB gene
    856..883     +  terminator     rrnB T2 terminator: transcription terminator T2 from the E. coli rrnB gene
    902..993     +  promoter       AmpR promoter: bla
    994..1854    +  CDS            AmpR: β-lactamase; bla; confers resistance to ampicillin, carbenicillin, and related antibiotics
   1896..2276    +  rep_origin     M13 ori (sequence partly withheld): M13 bacteriophage origin of replication; arrow indicates direction of (+) strand synthesis
   2462..3050    +  rep_origin     ori: high-copy-number ColE1/pMB1/pBR322/pUC origin of replication
   3236..3287    -  misc_feature   bom (fragment): basis of mobility region from pBR322
   3403..3442    -  CDS            rop (fragment): Rop protein, which maintains plasmids at low copy number; rop
   3443..3628    -  CDS            TcR (fragment): tetracycline efflux protein; tet; confers resistance to tetracycline
   3638..3657    +  promoter       tet promoter (fragment): E. coli promoter for tetracycline efflux protein gene
   3660..5243    -  CDS            prpR: PRPR_ECOLI - Also known as yahP. Experimental evidence at protein level: Swiss-Prot protein existence level 1. Involved in the transcriptional regulation of the propionate catabolism operon. From Escherichia coli (strain K12).
   5495..5560    +  CDS            exbB (fragment): EXBB_ECOLI - Experimental evidence at protein level: Swiss-Prot protein existence level 1. Involved in the TonB-dependent energy-dependent transport of various receptor-bound substrates. Protects ExbD from proteolytic degradation and functionally stabilizes TonB. From Escherichia coli (strain K12).
