[The description below was written by a language model from this plasmid's Addgene catalogue record and pLannotate feature annotations shown in this document.]
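Description:
pKP1064 is a bacterial expression plasmid built on the pPro24 backbone for producing a mutant form of the Escherichia coli ExbD protein in which aspartate 25 is replaced by asparagine (D25N). It is maintained at high copy in E. coli through a ColE1/pMB1-type origin and selected with ampicillin via the bla (β-lactamase) gene and its native promoter. The 5,569-nt sequence also carries an M13 phage origin for single-stranded DNA production, along with pBR322-derived remnants (fragments of bom, rop, the tetracycline resistance gene and its promoter) that appear to be nonfunctional leftovers of backbone construction.

The annotated exbD coding sequence is followed by part of a pUC-type multiple cloning site, a 5S rRNA segment and the rrnB T1 and T2 terminators, which stop transcription from reading into the rest of the plasmid. Upstream, on the opposite strand, lies prpR, the transcriptional regulator of the propionate catabolism operon. The feature table does not annotate the promoter driving exbD, but the divergent prpR gene fits the pPro vector design, in which PrpR activates the prpB promoter in response to propionate and allows titratable expression. A short fragment of exbB sits just before exbD, which suggests that the insert retained the end of the preceding gene from the native exbB-exbD operon, possibly preserving the natural translation initiation context. The exact cloning sites are not recorded.

ExbD works with ExbB and TonB in energy-dependent transport of receptor-bound substrates across the outer membrane. This plasmid supplies the D25N variant for studying how that residue contributes to ExbD function and its interaction with TonB.
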