Addgene plasmid #167607: pKP1064
Purpose: Express ExbD D25N protein
Depositing lab: Kathleen Postle. Depositing organization: Pennsylvania State University. Publication: Cytoplasmic membrane protonmotive force energizes periplasmic interactions between ExbD and TonB. Ollis AA, Manning M, Held KG, Postle K. Mol Microbiol. 2009 Aug;73(3):466-81. doi: 10.1111/j.1365-2958.2009.06785.x. Epub 2009 Jul 16. PubMed 19627500.
Backbone
  Vector backbone: pPro24
  Vector type: Bacterial Expression
Growth in bacteria
  Bacterial resistance: Ampicillin, 100 μg/mL
  Growth temperature: 37°C
  Growth strain: DH5alpha
  Copy number: High Copy
Gene/Insert
  Gene/Insert name: exbD D25N
  Species: Escherichia coli
  Mutation: exbD with D25N mutation
  Cloning method: Restriction Enzyme; 5′ cloning site Unknown (unknown if destroyed)
Terms and licenses: Academic/Nonprofit Terms; Industry Terms: Not Available to Industry
How to cite: pKP1064 was a gift from Kathleen Postle (Addgene plasmid # 167607 ; http://n2t.net/addgene:167607 ; RRID:Addgene_167607)
