>Addgene plasmid #167607 | pKP1064 | depositor partial sequence | sequence record 325577 | Depositor Insert Sequence
ATGGCAATGCATCTTAACGAAAACCTCGACGATAACGGCGAAATGCATGATATCAACGTGACGCCGTTTA
TCAACGTGATGTTGGTTCTGCTGATTATCTTTATGGTGGCGGCACCGTTAGCGACGGTAGATGTGAAGGT
GAACTTGCCTGCTTCTACCAGCACGCCGCAGCCGCGCCCGGAAAAACCGGTTTATCTGTCGGTGAAGGCA
GACAACTCGATGTTTATCGGTAACGATCCGGTCACCGATGAAACAATGATTACGGCGTTGAATGCGTTAA
CCGAAGGCAAGAAAGACACCACCATCTTCTTCCGAGCGGACAAAACCGTCGATTACGAGACGTTGATGAA
GGTAATGGATACGCTGCATCAGGCGGGTTACCTGAAGATAGGTCTGGTCGGCGAAGAAACCGCCAAAGCG
AAGTAA
